>Addgene plasmid #78386 | pNX3b2-PK3 | depositor full sequence | sequence record 160592 | pNX3b2-PK3 sequence 4496 bps
GACGTCTAAGAAACCATTATTATCATGACATTAACCTATAAAAATAGGCGTATCACGAGGCCCTTTCGTC
TCGCGCGTTTCGGTGATGACGGTGAAAACCTCTGACACATGCAGCTCCCGGAGACGGTCACAGCTTGTCT
GTAAGCGGATGCCGGGAGCAGACAAGCCCGTCAGGGCGCGTCAGCGGGTGTTGGCGGGTGTCGGGGCTGG
CTTAACTATGCGGCATCAGAGCAGATTGTACTGAGAGTGCACCATATGGACATATTGTCGTTAGAACGCG
GCTACAATTAATACATAACCTTATGTATCATACACATACGATTTAGGTGACACTATAGAACGCGGCCGCC
AGCTGAAGCTTCGTACGCTGCAGGTCGACGGATCCCCGGGTTAATTAACGCTAGCGGTAAGCCTATTCCT
AACCCTCTTTTGGGTCTCGATTCTACAGGTGGAAAACCAATCCCCAACCCACTCCTCGGCCTTGACTCAA
CTGGCAAACCCATACCAAATCCTTTACTTGGATTAGATAGTACCTCTAGATGAGGCGCGCCACTTCTAAA
TAAGCGAATTTCTTATGATTTATGATTTTTATTATTAAATAAGTTATAAAAAAAATAAGTGTATACAAAT
TTTAAAGTGACTCTTAGGTTTTAAAACGAAAATTCTTATTCTTGAGTAACTCTTTCCTGTAGGTCAGGTT
GCTTTCTCAGGTATAGTATGAGGTCGCTCTTATTGACCACACCTCTACCGGCAGATCCGCTAGGAGATCT
GTTTAGCTTGCCTCGTCCCCGCCGGGTCACCCGGTCAGCGACATGGAGGCCCAGAATACCCTCCTTGACA
GTCTTGACGTGCGCAGCTCAGGGGCATGATGTGACTGTCGCCCGTACATTTAGCCCATACATCCCCATGT
ATAATCATTTGCATCCATACATTTTGATGGCCGCACGGCGCGAAGCAAAAATTACGGCTCCTCGCTGCGG
ACCTGCGAGCAGGGAAACGCTCCCCTCACAGACGCGTTGAATTGTCCCCACGCCGCGCCCCTGTAGAGAA
ATATAAAAGGTTAGGATTTGCCACTGAGGTTCTTCTTTCATATACTTCCTTTTAAAATCTTGCTAGGATA
CAGTTCTCACATCACATCCGAACATAAACAACCATGGGTAAAAAGCCTGAACTCACCGCGACGTCTGTCG
AGAAGTTTCTGATCGAAAAGTTCGACAGCGTCTCCGACCTGATGCAGCTCTCGGAGGGCGAAGAATCTCG
TGCTTTCAGCTTCGATGTAGGAGGGCGTGGATATGTCCTGCGGGTAAATAGCTGCGCCGATGGTTTCTAC
AAAGATCGTTATGTTTATCGGCACTTTGCATCGGCCGCGCTCCCGATTCCGGAAGTGCTTGACATTGGGG
AATTCAGCGAGAGCCTGACCTATTGCATCTCCCGCCGTGCACAGGGTGTCACGTTGCAAGACCTGCCTGA
AACCGAACTGCCCGCTGTTCTGCAGCCGGTCGCGGAGGCCATGGATGCGATCGCTGCGGCCGATCTTAGC
CAGACGAGCGGGTTCGGCCCATTCGGACCGCAAGGAATCGGTCAATACACTACATGGCGTGATTTCATAT
GCGCGATTGCTGATCCCCATGTGTATCACTGGCAAACTGTGATGGACGACACCGTCAGTGCGTCCGTCGC
GCAGGCTCTCGATGAGCTGATGCTTTGGGCCGAGGACTGCCCCGAAGTCCGGCACCTCATGCACGCGGAT
TTCGGCTCCAACAATGTCCTGACGGACAATGGCCGCATAACAGCGGTCATTGACTGGAGCGAGGCGATGT
TCGGGGATTCCCAATACGAGGTCGCCAACATCTTCTTCTGGAGGCCGTGGTTGGCTTGTATGGAGCAGCA
GACGCGCTACTTCGAGCGGAGGCATCCGGAGCTTGCAGGATCGCCGCGGCTCCGGGCGTATATGCTCCGC
ATTGGTCTTGACCAACTCTATCAGAGCTTGGTTGACGGCAATTTCGATGATGCAGCTTGGGCGCAGGGTC
GATGCGACGCAATCGTCCGATCCGGAGCCGGGACTGTCGGGCGTACACAAATCGCCCGCAGAAGCGCGGC
CGTCTGGACCGATGGCTGTGTAGAAGTAGCTAGCTAATCGATTAGCTGCAGTAATCCTTGCTTAAAAAGA
TTCTCTTTTTTTATGATATTTGTACATAAACTTTATAAATGAAATTCATAATAGAAACGACACGAAATTA
CAAAATGGAATATGTTCATAGGGTAGACGAAACTATATACGCAATCTACATACATTTATCAAGAAGGAGA
AAAAGGAGGATGTAAAGGAATACAGGTAAGCAAATTGATACTAATGGCTCAACGTGATAAGGAAAAAGAA
TTGCACTTTAACATTAATATTGACAAGGAGGAGGGCACCACACAAAAAGTTAGGTGTAACAGAAAATCAT
GAAACTATGATTCCTAATTTATATATTGGAGGATTTTCTCTAAAAAAAAAAAAATACAACAAATAAAAAA
CACTCAATGACCTGACCATTTGATGGAGTTTAAACGAGCTCGAATTCTAGGCTTCCTCGCTCACTGACTC
GCTGCGCTCGGTCGTTCGGCTGCGGCGAGCGGTATCAGCTCACTCAAAGGCGGTAATACGGTTATCCACA
GAATCAGGGGATAACGCAGGAAAGAACATGTGAGCAAAAGGCCAGCAAAAGGCCAGGAACCGTAAAAAGG
CCGCGTTGCTGGCGTTTTTCCATAGGCTCCGCCCCCCTGACGAGCATCACAAAAATCGACGCTCAAGTCA
GAGGTGGCGAAACCCGACAGGACTATAAAGATACCAGGCGTTTCCCCCTGGAAGCTCCCTCGTGCGCTCT
CCTGTTCCGACCCTGCCGCTTACCGGATACCTGTCCGCCTTTCTCCCTTCGGGAAGCGTGGCGCTTTCTC
AATGCTCACGCTGTAGGTATCTCAGTTCGGTGTAGGTCGTTCGCTCCAAGCTGGGCTGTGTGCACGAACC
CCCCGTTCAGCCCGACCGCTGCGCCTTATCCGGTAACTATCGTCTTGAGTCCAACCCGGTAAGACACGAC
TTATCGCCACTGGCAGCAGCCACTGGTAACAGGATTAGCAGAGCGAGGTATGTAGGCGGTGCTACAGAGT
TCTTGAAGTGGTGGCCTAACTACGGCTACACTAGAAGGACAGTATTTGGTATCTGCGCTCTGCTGAAGCC
AGTTACCTTCGGAAAAAGAGTTGGTAGCTCTTGATCCGGCAAACAAACCACCGCTGGTAGCGGTGGTTTT
TTTGTTTGCAAGCAGCAGATTACGCGCAGAAAAAAAGGATCTCAAGAAGATCCTTTGATCTTTTCTACGG
GGTCTGACGCTCAGTGGAACGAAAACTCACGTTAAGGGATTTTGGTCATGAGATTATCAAAAAGGATCTT
CACCTAGATCCTTTTAAATTAAAAATGAAGTTTTAAATCAATCTAAAGTATATATGAGTAAACTTGGTCT
GACAGTTACCAATGCTTAATCAGTGAGGCACCTATCTCAGCGATCTGTCTATTTCGTTCATCCATAGTTG
CCTGACTCCCCGTCGTGTAGATAACTACGATACGGGAGGGCTTACCATCTGGCCCCAGTGCTGCAATGAT
ACCGCGAGACCCACGCTCACCGGCTCCAGATTTATCAGCAATAAACCAGCCAGCCGGAAGGGCCGAGCGC
AGAAGTGGTCCTGCAACTTTATCCGCCTCCATCCAGTCTATTAATTGTTGCCGGGAAGCTAGAGTAAGTA
GTTCGCCAGTTAATAGTTTGCGCAACGTTGTTGCCATTGCTACAGGCATCGTGGTGTCACGCTCGTCGTT
TGGTATGGCTTCATTCAGCTCCGGTTCCCAACGATCAAGGCGAGTTACATGATCCCCCATGTTGTGCAAA
AAAGCGGTTAGCTCCTTCGGTCCTCCGATCGTTGTCAGAAGTAAGTTGGCCGCAGTGTTATCACTCATGG
TTATGGCAGCACTGCATAATTCTCTTACTGTCATGCCATCCGTAAGATGCTTTTCTGTGACTGGTGAGTA
CTCAACCAAGTCATTCTGAGAATAGTGTATGCGGCGACCGAGTTGCTCTTGCCCGGCGTCAATACGGGAT
AATACCGCGCCACATAGCAGAACTTTAAAAGTGCTCATCATTGGAAAACGTTCTTCGGGGCGAAAACTCT
CAAGGATCTTACCGCTGTTGAGATCCAGTTCGATGTAACCCACTCGTGCACCCAACTGATCTTCAGCATC
TTTTACTTTCACCAGCGTTTCTGGGTGAGCAAAAACAGGAAGGCAAAATGCCGCAAAAAAGGGAATAAGG
GCGACACGGAAATGTTGAATACTCATACTCTTCCTTTTTCAATATTATTGAAGCATTTATCAGGGTTATT
GTCTCATGAGCGGATACATATTTGAATGTATTTAGAAAAATAAACAAATAGGGGTTCCGCGCACATTTCC
CCGAAAAGTGCCACCT
Features (pLannotate 1.2.2; 8 found; start..end, strand, type, name):
     70..105     +  CDS            rop (fragment): Rop protein, which maintains plasmids at low copy number; rop
    207..258     +  misc_feature   bom (fragment): basis of mobility region from pBR322
    321..339     +  promoter       SP6 promoter: promoter for bacteriophage SP6 RNA polymerase
    564..751     +  terminator     ADH1 terminator: S. cerevisiae ADH1; transcription terminator for the S. cerevisiae alcohol dehydrogenase 1 (ADH1) gene
    810..2128    +  gene           hphMX6 (fragment): yeast selectable marker conferring hygromycin resistance
   2747..3335    -  rep_origin     ori: high-copy-number ColE1/pMB1/pBR322/pUC origin of replication
   3506..4366    -  CDS            AmpR: β-lactamase; bla; confers resistance to ampicillin, carbenicillin, and related antibiotics
   4367..4471    -  promoter       AmpR promoter: bla
