[The description below was written by a language model from this plasmid's Addgene catalogue record and pLannotate feature annotations shown in this document.]
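Description:
pNX3b2-PK3 is a fission yeast epitope-tagging template plasmid built on the pFA6a-hygMX6 backbone, the family of small E. coli plasmids that carry modular tag-plus-marker cassettes for PCR-based gene targeting. It is propagated in bacteria as a high-copy plasmid through a ColE1/pUC-type origin and selected with ampicillin via the β-lactamase gene and its native promoter. Short remnants of the pBR322 rop and bom regions and an SP6 promoter are also detected; these are backbone carry-overs rather than functional parts of the payload. No yeast replication origin is annotated, consistent with a plasmid that serves as a template rather than being maintained in yeast.

The payload has two parts. The first is a 3xPK tag (three copies of the PK epitope, also known as V5). The automated annotation did not call it as a feature, but it presumably lies in the unannotated stretch between the SP6 promoter and the S. cerevisiae ADH1 terminator, which would supply transcription termination for a gene fused in frame to the tag. Downstream sits the second insert, listed as hygML, which the annotation recognises as a partial match to the hphMX6 hygromycin-resistance cassette. This suggests a modified version of the standard MX6 marker, although the record does not state how it differs.

In this type of design, the tag–terminator–marker unit is amplified with primers carrying homology to a chromosomal locus and integrated by homologous recombination. The result is a C-terminally PK-tagged protein expressed from its endogenous locus, with transformants selected on hygromycin. The plasmid belongs to a set of sequential and counter-selectable cassettes developed for S. pombe.
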