Addgene plasmid #78386: pNX3b2-PK3
Purpose: fission yeast epitope tagging
Depositing lab: Kazunori Tomita. Depositing organization: University College London. Publication: Sequential and counter-selectable cassettes for fission yeast. Amelina H, Moiseeva V, Collopy LC, Pearson SR, Armstrong CA, Tomita K. BMC Biotechnol. 2016 Nov 8;16(1):76. 10.1186/s12896-016-0307-4 PubMed 27825338.
Backbone
  Vector backbone: pFA6a-hygMX6
  Selectable markers: Hygromycin
Growth in bacteria
  Bacterial resistance: Ampicillin, 100 μg/mL
  Growth temperature: 37°C
  Growth strain: DH5alpha
  Copy number: High Copy
Gene/Insert 1
  Gene/Insert name: 3xPK (alt name: V5)
Gene/Insert 2
  Gene/Insert name: hygML
  Species: S. cerevisiae (budding yeast), S. pombe (fission yeast)
Terms and licenses: Academic/Nonprofit Terms; Industry Terms: Not Available to Industry
How to cite: pNX3b2-PK3 was a gift from Kazunori Tomita (Addgene plasmid # 78386 ; http://n2t.net/addgene:78386 ; RRID:Addgene_78386)
