>Addgene plasmid #78386 | pNX3b2-PK3 | addgene partial sequence | sequence record 149889 | SP6 5'-ATTTAGGTGACACTATAG-3'
GCTGCAGGTCGACGGATCCCCGGGTTAATTAACGCTAGCGGTAAGCCTATTCCTAACCCTCTTTTGGGTC
TCGATTCTACAGGTGGAAAACCAATCCCCAACCCACTCCTCGGCCTTGACTCAACTGGCAAACCCATACC
AAATCCTTTACTTGGATTAGATAGTACCTCTAGATGAGGCGCGCCACTTCTAAATAAGCGAATTTCTTAT
GATTTATGATTTTTATTATTAAATAAGTTATAAAAAAAATAAGTGTATACAAATTTTAAAGTGACTCTTA
GGTTTTAAAACGAAAATTCTTATTCTTGAGTAACTCTTTCCTGTAGGTCAGGTTGCTTTCTCAGGTATAG
TATGAGGTCGCTCTTATTGACCACACCTCTACCGGCAGATCCGCTAGGAGATCTGTTTAGCTTGCCTCGT
CCCCGCCGGGTCACCCGGTCAGCGACATGGAGGCCCAGAATACCCTCCTTGACAGTCTTGACGTGCGCAG
CTCAGGGGCATGATGTGACTGTCGCCCGTACATTTAGCCCATACATCCCCATGTATAATCATTTGCATCC
ATACATTTTGATGGCCGCACGGCGCGAAGCAAAAATTACGGCTCCTCGCTGCGGACCTGCGAGCAGGGAA
ACGCTCCCCTCACAGACGCGTTGAATTGTCCCCACGCCGCGCCCCTGTAGAGAAATATAAAAGGTTAGGA
TTTGCCACTGAGGTTCTTCTTTCATATACTTCCTTTTAAAATCTTGCTAGGATACAGTTCTCACATCACA
TCCGAACATAAACAACCATGGGTAAAAAGCCTGAACTCACCGCGACGTCTGTCGAGAAGTTTCTGATCGA
AAAGTTCGACAGCGTCTCCGACCTGATGCAGCTCTCGGAGGGCGAAGAATCTCGTGCTTTCAGCTTCGAT
GTAGGAGGGCGTGGATATGTCCTGCGGGTAAATAGCTGCGCCGATGGTTTCTACAAAGATCGTTATGTTT
ATCGGCACTTTGCA
