>Addgene plasmid #78386 | pNX3b2-PK3 | addgene partial sequence | sequence record 149890 | Tef-promoter-F 5'-GGATACAGTTCTCACATCAC-3'
AGCCTGAACTCACCGCGACGTCTGTCGAGAAGTTTCTGATCGAAAAGTTCGACAGCGTCTCCGACCTGAT
GCAGCTCTCGGAGGGCGAAGAATCTCGTGCTTTCAGCTTCGATGTAGGAGGGCGTGGATATGTCCTGCGG
GTAAATAGCTGCGCCGATGGTTTCTACAAAGATCGTTATGTTTATCGGCACTTTGCATCGGCCGCGCTCC
CGATTCCGGAAGTGCTTGACATTGGGGAATTCAGCGAGAGCCTGACCTATTGCATCTCCCGCCGTGCACA
GGGTGTCACGTTGCAAGACCTGCCTGAAACCGAACTGCCCGCTGTTCTGCAGCCGGTCGCGGAGGCCATG
GATGCGATCGCTGCGGCCGATCTTAGCCAGACGAGCGGGTTCGGCCCATTCGGACCGCAAGGAATCGGTC
AATACACTACATGGCGTGATTTCATATGCGCGATTGCTGATCCCCATGTGTATCACTGGCAAACTGTGAT
GGACGACACCGTCAGTGCGTCCGTCGCGCAGGCTCTCGATGAGCTGATGCTTTGGGCCGAGGACTGCCCC
GAAGTCCGGCACCTCATGCACGCGGATTTCGGCTCCAACAATGTCCTGACGGACAATGGCCGCATAACAG
CGGTCATTGACTGGAGCGAGGCGATGTTCGGGGATTCCCAATACGAGGTCGCCAACATCTTCTTCTGGAG
GCCGTGGTTGGCTTGTATGGAGCAGCAGACGCGCTACTTCGAGCGGAGGCATCCGGAGCTTGCAGGATCG
CCGCGGCTCCGGGCGTATATGCTCCGCATTGGTCTTGACCAACTCTATCAGAGCTTGGTTGACGGCAATT
TCGATGATGCAGCTTGGGCGCAGGGTCGATGCGACGCAATCGTCCGATCCGGAGCCGGGACTGTCGGGCG
TACACAAATCGCCCGCA
